Addgene plasmid #86104: pTetR89-Wasabi
Purpose: mWasabi reporter gene gated by temperature-sensitive TetR A89D
Depositing lab: Mikhail Shapiro. Depositing organization: California Institute of Technology. Publication: Tunable thermal bioswitches for in vivo control of microbial therapeutics. Piraner DI, Abedi MH, Moser BA, Lee-Gosselin A, Shapiro MG. Nat Chem Biol. 2017 Jan;13(1):75-80. doi: 10.1038/nchembio.2233. Epub 2016 Nov 14. PubMed 27842069.
Backbone
  Vector backbone: pETDuet-1
  Backbone manufacturer: Novagen
  Modifications to backbone: T7 Promoter #1 replaced with pTetR/TetA promoters T7 Promoter #2 deleted
  Vector type: Bacterial Expression
Growth in bacteria
  Bacterial resistance: Ampicillin, 100 μg/mL
  Growth temperature: 37°C
  Growth strain: DH5alpha
  Copy number: High Copy
Gene/Insert 1
  Gene/Insert name: TetRts (alt name: Tet Repressor (temperature sensitive))
  Insert size (bp): 624
  Mutation: A89D
  Promoter: ptetR
  Cloning method: Gibson Cloning
  Sequencing primers: 5′ ATCTTCATGTCGGGC; 3′ ctggttcaccacgcgg
Gene/Insert 2
  Gene/Insert name: mWasabi
  Insert size (bp): 756
  GenBank ID: EU024648.1
  Promoter: ptetA
  Tag / fusion protein: 6xHis (N terminal on insert)
  Cloning method: Restriction Enzyme; 5′ cloning site BamHI (not destroyed); 3′ cloning site HindIII (destroyed during cloning)
  Sequencing primers: 5′ ACATCTAAAACTTTTAGCGT; 3′ GCTAGTTATTGCTCAGCGG
Terms and licenses: Academic/Nonprofit Terms; Industry Terms: Not Available to Industry
How to cite: pTetR89-Wasabi was a gift from Mikhail Shapiro (Addgene plasmid # 86104 ; http://n2t.net/addgene:86104 ; RRID:Addgene_86104)
