[The description below was written by a language model from this plasmid's Addgene catalogue record and pLannotate feature annotations shown in this document.]
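Description:
pTetR89-Wasabi is a bacterial expression plasmid built on the Novagen pETDuet-1 backbone and re-engineered as a heat-responsive reporter circuit. The first T7 promoter of the parent vector was replaced with the divergent, overlapping tetR/tetA promoter region from Tn10, and the second T7 promoter was deleted, so expression no longer depends on T7 RNA polymerase. The plasmid replicates from a ColE1/pBR322-type origin accompanied by the bom and rop elements. The catalogue lists it as high copy, although rop is normally associated with lower copy number. Selection is by ampicillin through the bla gene. The feature table also shows backbone remnants: an f1 origin, lacI with its promoter, a T7 terminator, and short fragments annotated as S-tag, TcR and other sequences that appear to play no role in the circuit.

The payload consists of two genes read in opposite directions from the shared control region. On one side, ptetR drives a temperature-sensitive Tet repressor carrying the A89D substitution. On the other, ptetA drives the green fluorescent protein mWasabi with an N-terminal 6xHis tag, ending upstream of the retained T7 terminator. At permissive temperatures the mutant TetR binds the tet operators and silences mWasabi (and autoregulates its own expression). Heating inactivates the repressor, releasing the promoter and switching on fluorescence. The construct therefore serves as a readout for characterising the thermal switching behaviour of this TetR variant. It belongs to a set of tunable thermal bioswitches developed for temperature-based control of gene expression in engineered microbes, including microbial therapeutics in vivo.
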