Features (pLannotate 1.2.2; 18 found; start..end, strand, type, name):
      1..708     +  CDS            mWasabi: mWasabi is a basic (constitutively fluorescent) green fluorescent protein published in 2008, derived from Clavularia sp.. It has high acid sensitivity.
    727..768     +  CDS            S-Tag (fragment): affinity and epitope tag derived from pancreatic ribonuclease A
    798..815     +  CDS            SET1 (fragment): solubility-enhancement tag derived from T7 phage gene 10B
    823..870     +  terminator     T7 terminator: transcription terminator for bacteriophage T7 RNA polymerase
    907..1362    +  rep_origin     f1 ori (sequence partly withheld): f1 bacteriophage origin of replication; arrow indicates direction of (+) strand synthesis
   1477..2337    -  CDS            AmpR: β-lactamase; bla; confers resistance to ampicillin, carbenicillin, and related antibiotics
   2338..2430    -  promoter       AmpR promoter: bla
   2511..3099    +  rep_origin     ori: high-copy-number ColE1/pMB1/pBR322/pUC origin of replication
   3285..3424    -  misc_feature   bom: basis of mobility region from pBR322
   3526..3717    -  CDS            rop: Rop protein, which maintains plasmids at low copy number; rop
   3734..4114    +  CDS            YPB1_ECOLX: Protein predicted: Swiss-Prot protein existence level 4. From Escherichia coli.
   4176..4240    -  CDS            TcR (fragment): tetracycline efflux protein; tet; confers resistance to tetracycline
   4255..4276    -  protein_bind   CAP binding site: CAP binding activates transcription in the presence of cAMP. E. coli catabolite activator protein
   4289..5371    -  CDS            lacI: lac repressor; lacI; The lac repressor binds to the lac operator to inhibit transcription in E. coli. This inhibition can be relieved by adding lactose or isopropyl-β-D-thiogalactopyranoside (IPTG).
   5372..5449    -  promoter       lacI promoter: lacI
   5457..5736    -  CDS            TcR (fragment): tetracycline efflux protein; tet; confers resistance to tetracycline
   5744..6363    -  CDS            TetR (fragment): tetracycline repressor TetR; tetR from transposon Tn10; TetR binds to the tetracycline operator tetO to inhibit transcription. This inhibition can be relieved by adding tetracycline or doxycycline.
   6379..6434    +  promoter       tetR/tetA promoters: tetR; overlapping promoters for bacterial tetR and tetA
>Addgene plasmid #86104 | pTetR89-Wasabi | addgene full sequence | sequence record 173059 | Addgene NGS Result
ATGGTGAGCAAGGGCGAGGAGACCACAATGGGCGTAATCAAGCCCGACATGAAGATCAAGCTGAAGATGG
AGGGCAACGTGAATGGCCACGCCTTCGTGATCGAGGGCGAGGGCGAGGGCAAGCCCTACGACGGCACCAA
CACCATCAACCTGGAGGTGAAGGAGGGAGCCCCCCTGCCCTTCTCCTACGACATTCTGACCACCGCGTTC
AGTTACGGCAACAGGGCCTTCACCAAGTACCCCGACGACATCCCCAACTACTTCAAGCAGTCCTTCCCCG
AGGGCTACTCTTGGGAGCGCACCATGACCTTCGAGGACAAGGGCATCGTGAAGGTGAAGTCCGACATCTC
CATGGAGGAGGACTCCTTCATCTACGAGATACACCTCAAGGGCGAGAACTTCCCCCCCAACGGCCCCGTG
ATGCAGAAGGAGACCACCGGCTGGGACGCCTCCACCGAGAGGATGTACGTGCGCGACGGCGTGCTGAAGG
GCGACGTCAAGATGAAGCTGCTGCTGGAGGGCGGCGGCCACCACCGCGTTGACTTCAAGACCATCTACAG
GGCCAAGAAGGCGGTGAAGCTGCCCGACTATCACTTTGTGGACCACCGCATCGAGATCCTGAACCACGAC
AAGGACTACAACAAGGTGACCGTTTACGAGATCGCCGTGGCCCGCAACTCCACCGACGGCATGGACGAGC
TGTACAAGGGCTGACTCGAGTCTGGTAAAGAAACCGCTGCTGCGAAATTTGAACGCCAGCACATGGACTC
GTCTACTAGCGCAGCTTAATTAACCTAGGCTGCTGCCACCGCTGAGCAATAACTAGCATAACCCCTTGGG
GCCTCTAAACGGGTCTTGAGGGGTTTTTTGCTGAAAGGAGGAACTATATCCGGATTGGCGAATGGG
[124 nt withheld, positions 907-1030]
C
[91 nt withheld, positions 1032-1122]
A
[49 nt withheld, positions 1124-1172]
CCTTTGACGTTGGAGTCCACGTTCTTT
[37 nt withheld, positions 1200-1236]
ACCCTATCTCGGTCTATTCTTTTGATTTATAAGGGATTTTGCCGATTTCGGCCTATTGGTTAAAAAATGA
GCTGATTTAACAAAAATTTAACGCGAATTTTAACAAAATATTAACGTTTACAATTTCTGGCGGCACGATG
GCATGAGATTATCAAAAAGGATCTTCACCTAGATCCTTTTAAATTAAAAATGAAGTTTTAAATCAATCTA
AAGTATATATGAGTAAACTTGGTCTGACAGTTACCAATGCTTAATCAGTGAGGCACCTATCTCAGCGATC
TGTCTATTTCGTTCATCCATAGTTGCCTGACTCCCCGTCGTGTAGATAACTACGATACGGGAGGGCTTAC
CATCTGGCCCCAGTGCTGCAATGATACCGCGAGACCCACGCTCACCGGCTCCAGATTTATCAGCAATAAA
CCAGCCAGCCGGAAGGGCCGAGCGCAGAAGTGGTCCTGCAACTTTATCCGCCTCCATCCAGTCTATTAAT
TGTTGCCGGGAAGCTAGAGTAAGTAGTTCGCCAGTTAATAGTTTGCGCAACGTTGTTGCCATTGCTACAG
GCATCGTGGTGTCACGCTCGTCGTTTGGTATGGCTTCATTCAGCTCCGGTTCCCAACGATCAAGGCGAGT
TACATGATCCCCCATGTTGTGCAAAAAAGCGGTTAGCTCCTTCGGTCCTCCGATCGTTGTCAGAAGTAAG
TTGGCCGCAGTGTTATCACTCATGGTTATGGCAGCACTGCATAATTCTCTTACTGTCATGCCATCCGTAA
GATGCTTTTCTGTGACTGGTGAGTACTCAACCAAGTCATTCTGAGAATAGTGTATGCGGCGACCGAGTTG
CTCTTGCCCGGCGTCAATACGGGATAATACCGCGCCACATAGCAGAACTTTAAAAGTGCTCATCATTGGA
AAACGTTCTTCGGGGCGAAAACTCTCAAGGATCTTACCGCTGTTGAGATCCAGTTCGATGTAACCCACTC
GTGCACCCAACTGATCTTCAGCATCTTTTACTTTCACCAGCGTTTCTGGGTGAGCAAAAACAGGAAGGCA
AAATGCCGCAAAAAAGGGAATAAGGGCGACACGGAAATGTTGAATACTCATACTCTTCCTTTTTCAATCA
TGATTGAAGCATTTATCAGGGTTATTGTCTCATGAGCGGATACATATTTGAATGTATTTAGAAAAATAAA
CAAATAGGTCATGACCAAAATCCCTTAACGTGAGTTTTCGTTCCACTGAGCGTCAGACCCCGTAGAAAAG
ATCAAAGGATCTTCTTGAGATCCTTTTTTTCTGCGCGTAATCTGCTGCTTGCAAACAAAAAAACCACCGC
TACCAGCGGTGGTTTGTTTGCCGGATCAAGAGCTACCAACTCTTTTTCCGAAGGTAACTGGCTTCAGCAG
AGCGCAGATACCAAATACTGTCCTTCTAGTGTAGCCGTAGTTAGGCCACCACTTCAAGAACTCTGTAGCA
CCGCCTACATACCTCGCTCTGCTAATCCTGTTACCAGTGGCTGCTGCCAGTGGCGATAAGTCGTGTCTTA
CCGGGTTGGACTCAAGACGATAGTTACCGGATAAGGCGCAGCGGTCGGGCTGAACGGGGGGTTCGTGCAC
ACAGCCCAGCTTGGAGCGAACGACCTACACCGAACTGAGATACCTACAGCGTGAGCTATGAGAAAGCGCC
ACGCTTCCCGAAGGGAGAAAGGCGGACAGGTATCCGGTAAGCGGCAGGGTCGGAACAGGAGAGCGCACGA
GGGAGCTTCCAGGGGGAAACGCCTGGTATCTTTATAGTCCTGTCGGGTTTCGCCACCTCTGACTTGAGCG
TCGATTTTTGTGATGCTCGTCAGGGGGGCGGAGCCTATGGAAAAACGCCAGCAACGCGGCCTTTTTACGG
TTCCTGGCCTTTTGCTGGCCTTTTGCTCACATGTTCTTTCCTGCGTTATCCCCTGATTCTGTGGATAACC
GTATTACCGCCTTTGAGTGAGCTGATACCGCTCGCCGCAGCCGAACGACCGAGCGCAGCGAGTCAGTGAG
CGAGGAAGCGGAAGAGCGCCTGATGCGGTATTTTCTCCTTACGCATCTGTGCGGTATTTCACACCGCAAT
GGTGCACTCTCAGTACAATCTGCTCTGATGCCGCATAGTTAAGCCAGTATACACTCCGCTATCGCTACGT
GACTGGGTCATGGCTGCGCCCCGACACCCGCCAACACCCGCTGACGCGCCCTGACGGGCTTGTCTGCTCC
CGGCATCCGCTTACAGACAAGCTGTGACCGTCTCCGGGAGCTGCATGTGTCAGAGGTTTTCACCGTCATC
ACCGAAACGCGCGAGGCAGCTGCGGTAAAGCTCATCAGCGTGGTCGTGAAGCGATTCACAGATGTCTGCC
TGTTCATCCGCGTCCAGCTCGTTGAGTTTCTCCAGAAGCGTTAATGTCTGGCTTCTGATAAAGCGGGCCA
TGTTAAGGGCGGTTTTTTCCTGTTTGGTCACTGATGCCTCCGTGTAAGGGGGATTTCTGTTCATGGGGGT
AATGATACCGATGAAACGAGAGAGGATGCTCACGATACGGGTTACTGATGATGAACATGCCCGGTTACTG
GAACGTTGTGAGGGTAAACAACTGGCGGTATGGATGCGGCGGGACCAGAGAAAAATCACTCAGGGTCAAT
GCCAGCGCTTCGTTAATACAGATGTAGGTGTTCCACAGGGTAGCCAGCAGCATCCTGCGATGCAGATCCG
GAACATAATGGTGCAGGGCGCTGACTTCCGCGTTTCCAGACTTTACGAAACACGGAAACCGAAGACCATT
CATGTTGTTGCTCAGGTCGCAGACGTTTTGCAGCAGCAGTCGCTTCACGTTCGCTCGCGTATCGGTGATT
CATTCTGCTAACCAGTAAGGCAACCCCGCCAGCCTAGCCGGGTCCTCAACGACAGGAGCACGATCATGCT
AGTCATGCCCCGCGCCCACCGGAAGGAGCTGACTGGGTTGAAGGCTCTCAAGGGCATCGGTCGAGATCCC
GGTGCCTAATGAGTGAGCTAACTTACATTAATTGCGTTGCGCTCACTGCCCGCTTTCCAGTCGGGAAACC
TGTCGTGCCAGCTGCATTAATGAATCGGCCAACGCGCGGGGAGAGGCGGTTTGCGTATTGGGCGCCAGGG
TGGTTTTTCTTTTCACCAGTGAGACGGGCAACAGCTGATTGCCCTTCACCGCCTGGCCCTGAGAGAGTTG
CAGCAAGCGGTCCACGCTGGTTTGCCCCAGCAGGCGAAAATCCTGTTTGATGGTGGTTAACGGCGGGATA
TAACATGAGCTGTCTTCGGTATCGTCGTATCCCACTACCGAGATGTCCGCACCAACGCGCAGCCCGGACT
CGGTAATGGCGCGCATTGCGCCCAGCGCCATCTGATCGTTGGCAACCAGCATCGCAGTGGGAACGATGCC
CTCATTCAGCATTTGCATGGTTTGTTGAAAACCGGACATGGCACTCCAGTCGCCTTCCCGTTCCGCTATC
GGCTGAATTTGATTGCGAGTGAGATATTTATGCCAACCAGCCAGACGCAGACGCGCCGAGACAGAACTTA
ATGGGCCCGCTAACAGCGCGATTTGCTGGTGACCCAATGCGACCAGATGCTCCACGCCCAGTCGCGTACC
GTCTTCATGGGAGAAAATAATACTGTTGATGGGTGTCTGGTCAGAGACATCAAGAAATAACGCCGGAACA
TTAGTGCAGGCAGCTTCCACAGCAATGGCATCCTGGTCATCCAGCGGATAGTTAATGATCAGCCCACTGA
CGCGTTGCGCGAGAAGATTGTGCACCGCCGCTTTACAGGCTTCGACGCCGCTTCGTTCTACCATCGACAC
CACCACGCTGGCACCCAGTTGATCGGCGCGAGATTTAATCGCCGCGACAATTTGCGACGGCGCGTGCAGG
GCCAGACTGGAGGTGGCAACGCCAATCAGCAACGACTGTTTGCCCGCCAGTTGTTGTGCCACGCGGTTGG
GAATGTAATTCAGCTCCGCCATCGCCGCTTCCACTTTTTCCCGCGTTTTCGCAGAAACGTGGCTGGCCTG
GTTCACCACGCGGGAAACGGTCTGATAAGAGACACCGGCATACTCTGCGACATCGTATAACGTTACTGGT
TTCACATTCACCACCCTGAATTGACTCTCTTCCGGGCGCTATCATGCCATACCGCGAAAGGTTTTGCGCC
ATTCGATGGTGTCCGGGATCTCGACGCTCTCCCTTATGCGACTCCTGCATTAGGAAGCAGCCCAGTAGTA
GGTTGAGGCCGTTGAGCACCGCCGCCGCAAGGAATGGTGCATGCAAGGAGATGGCGCCCAACAGTCCCCC
GGCCACGGGGCCTGCCACCATACCCACGCCGAAACAAGCGCTCATGAGCCCGAAGTGGCGAGCCCGATCT
TCCCCATCGGTGATGTCGGCGATATAGGCGCCAGCAACCGCACCTGTGGCGCCGGTGATGCCGGCCACGA
TGCGTCCGGCGTAGAGGATCGAGTCAGGACCCACTTTCACATTTAAGTTGTTTTTCTAATCCGCATATGA
TCAATTCAAGGCCGAATAAGAAGGCTGGCTCTGCACCTTGGTGATCAAATAATTCGATAGCTTGTCGTAA
TAATGGCGGCATACTATCAGTAGTAGGTGTTTCCCTTTCTTCTTTAGCGACTTGATGCTCTTGATCTTCC
AATACGCAACCTAAAGTAAAATGCCCCACAGCGCTGAGTGCATATAATGCATTCTCTAGTGAAAAACCTT
GTTGGCATAAAAAGGCTAATTGATTTTCGAGAGTTTCATACTGTTTTTCTGTAGGCCGTGTACCTAAATG
TACTTTTGCTCCATCGCGATGACTTAGTAAATCACATCTAAAACTTTTAGCGTTATTACGTAAAAAATCT
TGCCAGCTTTCCCCTTCTAAAGGGCAAAAGTGAGTATGGTGCCTATCTAACATCTCAATGGCTAAGGCGT
CGAGCAAAGCCCGCTTATTTTTTACATGCCAATACAATGTAGGCTGCTCTACACCTAGCTTCTGGGCGAG
TTTACGGGTTGTTAAACCTTCGATTCCGACCTCATTAAGCAGCTCTAATGCGCTGTTAATCACTTTACTT
TTATCTAATCTAGACATTAATTCCTAATTTTTGTTGACACTCTATCATTGATAGAGTTATTTTACCACTC
CCTATCAGTGATAGAGAAAAGTGAAATGGGCAGCAGCCATCACCATCATCACCACAGCCAGGATCCA
